>Addgene plasmid #209859 | Cyto-GA | addgene full sequence | sequence record 415400 | Addgene NGS Result
ATATATGGAGTTCCGCGTTACATAACTTACGGTAAATGGCCCGCCTGGCTGACCGCCCAACGACCCCCGC
CCATTGACGTCAATAATGACGTATGTTCCCATAGTAACGCCAATAGGGACTTTCCATTGACGTCAATGGG
TGGAGTATTTACGGTAAACTGCCCACTTGGCAGTACATCAAGTGTATCATATGCCAAGTACGCCCCCTAT
TGACGTCAATGACGGTAAATGGCCCGCCTGGCATTATGCCCAGTACATGACCTTATGGGACTTTCCTACT
TGGCAGTACATCTACGTATTAGTCATCGCTATTACCATGGTGATGCGGTTTTGGCAGTACATCAATGGGC
GTGGATAGCGGTTTGACTCACGGGGATTTCCAAGTCTCCACCCCATTGACGTCAATGGGAGTTTGTTTTG
GCACCAAAATCAACGGGACTTTCCAAAATGTCGTAACAACTCCGCCCCATTGACGCAAATGGGCGGTAGG
CGTGTACGGTGGGAGGTCTATATAAGCAGAGCTGGTTTAGTGAACCGTCAGATCCGCTAGCGTGCCGCCA
CCATGGCCTCGAGAATGGTGAGCAAGAGCGAGGAGGTCATCAAAGAGTTCATGCGCTTCAAGGTGCGCTT
GGAGGGCTCCATGAACGGCCACGAGTTCGAGATCGAGGGCGAGGGCGAGGGCCGCCCTTACGAGGGCACC
CAGACCGCCAAGCTGAAGGTGACCAAGGGCGGCCCCCTGCCCTTCGCCTGGGACATCCTGTCCCCCCTGA
TCATGTACGGCTCCAAGATGTACGTGAAGCACCCCGCCGACGTCCCCGATTACATGAAGCTGTCCTTCCC
CGAGGGCTTCAAGTGGGAGCGCGTGATGCACTTCGAGGACGGCGGTCTGGTGACCGCGACACAGGACTCC
TCCCTGCAGGACGGCACGCTGATCTACAAGGTGAAGATGCGCGGCACCAACTTCCCCCCCGACGGCCCCG
TAATGCAGAAGAAGACCTTGGGCTGGGATTATGCCACCGAGCGCCTGTACCCCGAAGAAGGCGTGCTGAA
GGGCGAGCTCCTGGGGCGCCTGAAGCTGAAGGACGGCGGCCTCAACCTGGTGGAGTCCAAGACCATCTAC
ATGGCCAAGAAGCCCGTGCAACTGCCCGGCTACTACTTCGTGGACACCAAGCTGGACATCACCTCCCACA
ACGAGGACTACACCATCGTGGAACAGTACGAGCGCTCCGAGGGCCGCCACCACCTGGGGCATGGCACCGG
CAGCACCTTAGCCTTGAAATTAGCAGGTCTTGATATCGGGAGCTAAAAGCTTGGTAAACCGCTGATCAGC
CTCGACTGCAGTCGACGGTACCGCGGGCCCGGGATCCACCGGATCTAGATAACTGATCATAATCAGCCAT
ACCACATTTGTAGAGGTTTTACTTGCTTTAAAAAACCTCCCACACCTCCCCCTGAACCTGAAACATAAAA
TGAATGCAATTGTTGTTGTTAACTTGTTTATTGCAGCTTATAATGGTTACAAATAAAGCAATAGCATCAC
AAATTTCACAAATAAAGCATTTTTTTCACTGCATTCTAGTTGTGGTTTGTCCAAACTCATCAATGTATCT
TAACGCGTAAATTGTAAGCGTTAATATTTTGTTAAAATTCGCGTTAAATTTTTGTTAAATCAGCTCATTT
TTTAACCAATAGGCCGAAATCGGCAAAATCCCTTATAAATCAAAAGAATAGACCGAGATAGGGT
[37 nt withheld, positions 1745-1781]
AAAGAACGTGGACTCCAACGTCAAAGG
[49 nt withheld, positions 1809-1857]
T
[91 nt withheld, positions 1859-1949]
G
[124 nt withheld, positions 1951-2074]
CAGGTGGCACTTTTCGGGGAAATGTGCGCGGAACCCCTATTTGTTTATTTTTCTAAATACATTCAAATAT
GTATCCGCTCATGAGACAATAACCCTGATAAATGCTTCAATAATATTGAAAAAGGAAGAGTCCTGAGGCG
GAAAGAACCAGCTGTGGAATGTGTGTCAGTTAGGGTGTGGAAAGTCCCCAGGCTCCCCAGCAGGCAGAAG
TATGCAAAGCATGCATCTCAATTAGTCAGCAACCAGGTGTGGAAAGTCCCCAGGCTCCCCAGCAGGCAGA
AGTATGCAAAGCATGCATCTCAATTAGTCAGCAACCATAGTCCCGCCCCTAACTCCGCCCATCCCGCCCC
TAACTCCGCCCAGTTCCGCCCATTCTCCGCCCCATGGCTGACTAATTTTTTTTATTTATGCAGAGGCCGA
GGCCGCCTCGGCCTCTGAGCTATTCCAGAAGTAGTGAGGAGGCTTTTTTGGAGGCCTAGGCTTTTGCAAA
GATCGATCAAGAGACAGGATGAGGATCGTTTCGCATGATTGAACAAGATGGATTGCACGCAGGTTCTCCG
GCCGCTTGGGTGGAGAGGCTATTCGGCTATGACTGGGCACAACAGACAATCGGCTGCTCTGATGCCGCCG
TGTTCCGGCTGTCAGCGCAGGGGCGCCCGGTTCTTTTTGTCAAGACCGACCTGTCCGGTGCCCTGAATGA
ACTGCAAGACGAGGCAGCGCGGCTATCGTGGCTGGCCACGACGGGCGTTCCTTGCGCAGCTGTGCTCGAC
GTTGTCACTGAAGCGGGAAGGGACTGGCTGCTATTGGGCGAAGTGCCGGGGCAGGATCTCCTGTCATCTC
ACCTTGCTCCTGCCGAGAAAGTATCCATCATGGCTGATGCAATGCGGCGGCTGCATACGCTTGATCCGGC
TACCTGCCCATTCGACCACCAAGCGAAACATCGCATCGAGCGAGCACGTACTCGGATGGAAGCCGGTCTT
GTCGATCAGGATGATCTGGACGAAGAGCATCAGGGGCTCGCGCCAGCCGAACTGTTCGCCAGGCTCAAGG
CGAGCATGCCCGACGGCGAGGATCTCGTCGTGACCCATGGCGATGCCTGCTTGCCGAATATCATGGTGGA
AAATGGCCGCTTTTCTGGATTCATCGACTGTGGCCGGCTGGGTGTGGCGGACCGCTATCAGGACATAGCG
TTGGCTACCCGTGATATTGCTGAAGAGCTTGGCGGCGAATGGGCTGACCGCTTCCTCGTGCTTTACGGTA
TCGCCGCTCCCGATTCGCAGCGCATCGCCTTCTATCGCCTTCTTGACGAGTTCTTCTGAGCGGGACTCTG
GGGTTCGAAATGACCGACCAAGCGACGCCCAACCTGCCATCACGAGATTTCGATTCCACCGCCGCCTTCT
ATGAAAGGTTGGGCTTCGGAATCGTTTTCCGGGACGCCGGCTGGATGATCCTCCAGCGCGGGGATCTCAT
GCTGGAGTTCTTCGCCCACCCTAGGGGGAGGCTAACTGAAACACGGAAGGAGACAATACCGGAAGGAACC
CGCGCTATGACGGCAATAAAAAGACAGAATAAAACGCACGGTGTTGGGTCGTTTGTTCATAAACGCGGGG
TTCGGTCCCAGGGCTGGCACTCTGTCGATACCCCACCGAGACCCCATTGGGGCCAATACGCCCGCGTTTC
TTCCTTTTCCCCACCCCACCCCCCAAGTTCGGGTGAAGGCCCAGGGCTCGCAGCCAACGTCGGGGCGGCA
GGCCCTGCCATAGCCTCAGGTTACTCATATATACTTTAGATTGATTTAAAACTTCATTTTTAATTTAAAA
GGATCTAGGTGAAGATCCTTTTTGATAATCTCATGACCAAAATCCCTTAACGTGAGTTTTCGTTCCACTG
AGCGTCAGACCCCGTAGAAAAGATCAAAGGATCTTCTTGAGATCCTTTTTTTCTGCGCGTAATCTGCTGC
TTGCAAACAAAAAAACCACCGCTACCAGCGGTGGTTTGTTTGCCGGATCAAGAGCTACCAACTCTTTTTC
CGAAGGTAACTGGCTTCAGCAGAGCGCAGATACCAAATACTGTTCTTCTAGTGTAGCCGTAGTTAGGCCA
CCACTTCAAGAACTCTGTAGCACCGCCTACATACCTCGCTCTGCTAATCCTGTTACCAGTGGCTGCTGCC
AGTGGCGATAAGTCGTGTCTTACCGGGTTGGACTCAAGACGATAGTTACCGGATAAGGCGCAGCGGTCGG
GCTGAACGGGGGGTTCGTGCACACAGCCCAGCTTGGAGCGAACGACCTACACCGAACTGAGATACCTACA
GCGTGAGCTATGAGAAAGCGCCACGCTTCCCGAAGGGAGAAAGGCGGACAGGTATCCGGTAAGCGGCAGG
GTCGGAACAGGAGAGCGCACGAGGGAGCTTCCAGGGGGAAACGCCTGGTATCTTTATAGTCCTGTCGGGT
TTCGCCACCTCTGACTTGAGCGTCGATTTTTGTGATGCTCGTCAGGGGGGCGGAGCCTATGGAAAAACGC
CAGCAACGCGGCCTTTTTACGGTTCCTGGCCTTTTGCTGGCCTTTTGCTCACATGTTCTTTCCTGCGTTA
TCCCCTGATTCTGTGGATAACCGTATTACCGCCATGCATTAGTTATTAATAGTAATCAATTACGGGGTCA
TTAGTTCATAGCCC
Features (pLannotate 1.2.2; 15 found; start..end, strand, type, name):
     16..319     +  enhancer       CMV enhancer: human cytomegalovirus immediate early enhancer
    320..523     +  promoter       CMV promoter: human cytomegalovirus (CMV) immediate early promoter
    575..1246    +  CDS            dTomato: dimeric variant of DsRed fluorescent protein (Shaner et al., 2004) mammalian codon-optimized
   1336..1367    +  misc_feature   MCS (fragment): multiple cloning site
   1384..1468    +  CDS            large T antigen (fragment): large T antigen from SV40 (simian virus 40)
   1491..1612    +  polyA_signal   SV40 poly(A) signal: SV40 polyadenylation signal
   1646..2074    -  rep_origin     f1 ori (sequence partly withheld): f1 bacteriophage origin of replication; arrow indicates direction of (+) strand synthesis
   2101..2205    +  promoter       AmpR promoter: bla
   2207..2564    +  promoter       SV40 promoter: SV40 enhancer and early promoter
   2599..3393    +  CDS            NeoR/KanR: aminoglycoside phosphotransferase from Tn5; aph(3')-II (or nptII); confers resistance to neomycin, kanamycin, and G418 (Geneticin®)
   3414..3566    +  CDS            ble (fragment): BLE_KLEPN - Experimental evidence at protein level: Swiss-Prot protein existence level 1. Binding protein with a strong affinity to the bleomycin family of antibiotics. Binds to CL990; an antimitotic-antibiotic compound. From Klebsiella pneumoniae.
   3625..3672    +  polyA_signal   HSV TK poly(A) signal: herpes simplex virus thymidine kinase polyadenylation signal (Cole and Stacy, 1985)
   3763..3779    -  polyA_signal   bGH poly(A) signal (fragment): bovine growth hormone polyadenylation signal
   4001..4589    +  rep_origin     ori: high-copy-number ColE1/pMB1/pBR322/pUC origin of replication
   4704..4748    +  enhancer       CMV enhancer (fragment): human cytomegalovirus immediate early enhancer
