[The description below was written by a language model from this plasmid's Addgene catalogue record and pLannotate feature annotations shown in this document.]
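Description:
Cyto-GA is a mammalian expression plasmid built on the mEmerald-C1 backbone, in which the original mEmerald coding sequence was replaced by ddGFP A using Gibson assembly. It is a 4,748 nt, high-copy plasmid that replicates in E. coli from a ColE1/pUC-type origin and also carries an f1 phage origin. Selection relies on a single NeoR/KanR (Tn5 aminoglycoside phosphotransferase) gene placed behind tandem bacterial (AmpR/bla) and SV40 early promoters and followed by an HSV TK polyadenylation signal. This arrangement gives kanamycin resistance in bacteria and can confer G418 resistance in mammalian cells.

The payload is driven by the human CMV immediate early enhancer and promoter and terminated by an SV40 poly(A) signal, with a remnant of the multiple cloning site downstream of the coding region. The insert is synthetic ddGFP A, the "A" partner of a dimerization-dependent green fluorescent protein pair, fused at its C terminus to a short nuclear export signal that keeps the protein in the cytoplasm, hence the name. The automated feature table labels this open reading frame as dTomato. This most likely reflects sequence similarity, since dimerization-dependent fluorescent proteins were engineered from a DsRed/dTomato-type scaffold, and it does not indicate a different insert. Short hits to SV40 large T antigen, ble and bGH poly(A) are only fragments and are probably backbone remnants or annotation artefacts.

The plasmid belongs to the Contact-FP toolkit for visualizing membrane contact site dynamics, where fluorescence arises only when the A copy pairs with its complementary B partner. The record does not spell out this construct's exact role, but a soluble cytosolic A copy would plausibly serve as a control or a freely diffusing partner for organelle-targeted B constructs.
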