Addgene plasmid #209859: Cyto-GA
Depositing lab: Sarah Cohen. Publication: Contact-FP: A Dimerization-Dependent Fluorescent Protein Toolkit for Visualizing Membrane Contact Site Dynamics. Miner GE, Smith SY, Showalter WK, So CM, Ragusa JV, Powers AE, Zanellati MC, Hsu CH, Marchan MF, Cohen S. Contact (Thousand Oaks). 2024 Feb 4;7:25152564241228911. doi: 10.1177/25152564241228911. eCollection 2024 Jan-Dec. PubMed 38327561.
Backbone
  Vector backbone: mEmerald-C1
  Vector type: Mammalian Expression
Growth in bacteria
  Bacterial resistance: Kanamycin, 50 μg/mL
  Growth temperature: 37°C
  Growth strain: DH5alpha
  Copy number: High Copy
Gene/Insert
  Gene/Insert name: ddGFP A
  Species: Synthetic
  Promoter: CMV
  Tag / fusion protein: NES sequence LALKLAGLDIGS (C terminal on insert)
  Cloning method: Gibson Cloning
Terms and licenses: Academic/Nonprofit Terms; Industry Terms: Not Available to Industry
Depositor comments: mEmerald was replaced with ddGFP A
How to cite: Cyto-GA was a gift from Sarah Cohen (Addgene plasmid # 209859 ; http://n2t.net/addgene:209859 ; RRID:Addgene_209859)
