>Addgene plasmid #209859 | Cyto-GA | depositor partial sequence | sequence record 409246 | ddGFP A gene
ATGGTGAGCAAGAGCGAGGAGGTCATCAAAGAGTTCATGCGCTTCAAGGTGCGCTTGGAGGGCTCCATGA
ACGGCCACGAGTTCGAGATCGAGGGCGAGGGCGAGGGCCGCCCTTACGAGGGCACCCAGACCGCCAAGCT
GAAGGTGACCAAGGGCGGCCCCCTGCCCTTCGCCTGGGACATCCTGTCCCCCCTGATCATGTACGGCTCC
AAGATGTACGTGAAGCACCCCGCCGACGTCCCCGATTACATGAAGCTGTCCTTCCCCGAGGGCTTCAAGT
GGGAGCGCGTGATGCACTTCGAGGACGGCGGTCTGGTGACCGCGACACAGGACTCCTCCCTGCAGGACGG
CACGCTGATCTACAAGGTGAAGATGCGCGGCACCAACTTCCCCCCCGACGGCCCCGTAATGCAGAAGAAG
ACCTTGGGCTGGGATTATGCCACCGAGCGCCTGTACCCCGAAGAAGGCGTGCTGAAGGGCGAGCTCCTGG
GGCGCCTGAAGCTGAAGGACGGCGGCCTCAACCTGGTGGAGTCCAAGACCATCTACATGGCCAAGAAGCC
CGTGCAACTGCCCGGCTACTACTTCGTGGACACCAAGCTGGACATCACCTCCCACAACGAGGACTACACC
ATCGTGGAACAGTACGAGCGCTCCGAGGGCCGCCACCACCTGGGGCATGGCACCGGCAGCACC
