>Addgene plasmid #209859 | Cyto-GA | depositor partial sequence | sequence record 409247 | NES Sequence
TTAGCCTTGAAATTAGCAGGTCTTGATATCGGGAGC
